LOCUS       127_pAAV-synP127-Chr2d-EGFP 7707 bp DNA circular UNA 28-MAR-2011
COMMENT     http://www.invitrogen.com/
FEATURES             Location/Qualifiers
     Vector          join(2146..7707,1..139)
                     /origin="P03-75-014-pAAV-EF1a-Chr2d-EGFP (6,977bp
                     circular)Target vector: from BamHI cut at 1415^1416 to MluI
                     cut at 139^140, 5,701bpOrientation: originalPlus strand 5':
                     no changePlus strand 3': no changeMinus strand 5': no
                     changeMinus strand 3': no change"
     Misc._feature   1..130
                     /vntifkey="21"
                     /label=L-ITR
     Insertion       140..2145
                     /origin="synP127 (2,012bp linear)Fragment: from MluI cut at
                     1^2 to BamHI cut at 2007^2008, 2,006bpOrientation:
                     originalPlus strand 5': no changePlus strand 3': no
                     changeMinus strand 5': no changeMinus strand 3': no change"
                     /label=Insert
     Restriction_sit join(<140..>143,<144..144,139^140)
                     /note="Name: MluI"
                     /note="Pattern: acgcgt"
                     /note="cut_0_on_positive_strand: 1^2"
                     /note="cut_0_on_negative_strand: 5^6"
                     /note="inhibited_by: 5': N4-methylcytosine"
                     /note="star_activity: yes"
                     /note="site_type: other"
                     /note="restriction site"
                     /label=MluI
     Promoter        145..2144
                     /label=synP127
     Restriction_sit join(2145..>2145,complement(2146..>2149),2145^2146,compleme
                     nt(2145^2146))
                     /note="Name: BamHI"
                     /note="Pattern: ggatcc"
                     /note="cut_0_on_positive_strand: 2001^2002"
                     /note="cut_0_on_negative_strand: 2005^2006"
                     /note="inhibited_by: 5': N4-methylcytosine"
                     /note="star_activity: yes"
                     /note="site_type: other"
                     /note="restriction site"
                     /label=BamHI
     CDS             2157..3086
                     /vntifkey="4"
                     /label=Chr2d
     CDS             3087..3809
                     /vntifkey="4"
                     /label=EGFP
     Misc._feature   3824..4432
                     /vntifkey="21"
                     /label=WPRE
     PolyA_signal    4452..4930
                     /vntifkey="25"
                     /label="hGH polyA"
     Misc._feature   4970..5110
                     /vntifkey="21"
                     /label=R-ITR
     Replication_ori 5202..5508
                     /vntifkey="33"
                     /label="f1 Origin"
     Misc._feature   6027..6884
                     /vntifkey="21"
                     /label=AmpR
     Replication_ori 7035..7702
                     /vntifkey="33"
                     /label="pUC ori"
ORIGIN
        1 CCTGCAGGCA GCTGCGCGCT CGCTCGCTCA CTGAGGCCGC CCGGGCGTCG GGCGACCTTT
       61 GGTCGCCCGG CCTCAGTGAG CGAGCGAGCG CGCAGAGAGG GAGTGGCCAA CTCCATCACT
      121 AGGGGTTCCT GCGGCCGCAC GCGTACTTGA GGCCACCCTG GTCTCTATAT CGTGAGTTCC
      181 AGCTAGCCAG TGCTACATAG TGAGCCCCTA CTTCAAAGAC AAAATAGAAT TAGAGACTAA
      241 GTTGACAGCT CAGCTGGTAG TGCTTGGTTA TCATGCAGCC TTGGACCAAC TTCAGCCCTG
      301 CATGCACTGG GTATGAAAGC TAACACCTGA AATTCCTCAT TGGAGAGGTG GAGGCAGGAG
      361 AATGAAGGCT ATCCTCGGCT ACAGAGTGAC CTCAAGGTCA GATTGGAATA TAAGAGATCC
      421 TGTCTCAAAA ACAAAGCAAA CAAGCAACAA CGGAAAGAAT AAAAGTAAGA AAAATATTGA
      481 CTGAAAAGCT TTGAGCTTGA TGAAAGATTC TCAATCAGCA AATTTAGAAA GCCCAAAGAG
      541 TTCAAAGTAC AACAAACGCA GAGACAGTGT GGCAAAACAC AGAGCAGAGT GGGCGCACGC
      601 CTTTAATCCC AGCACTCGGG AGGCAGAGGC AGGCAGATTT CTGAGTTCGA AGCCAGCCTG
      661 GTCTACAGAG TGAGTTCCAG GACAGTCAGG GCTACACAGA GAAACCCTGT CTCAAAAAAC
      721 CAAAAAACCA AAACCAAAAA CAAAACAAAA CAAAACAAAA CTAGACTGAG GGAAACCTGA
      781 GTTTCCTTTA AAAGCACAAG GCGTATAATG GAGCAGTGGG TGACTATGAT GAACTGAAGC
      841 CCTAAAATCT CAAGAAAGCA GAACAAAATG TCATAAAAGC TAGACTTTCA TAGATTCAGT
      901 ACACATGAAG CAGTAGTAGC AGAACACAAG GAAAGAACAG ATGGAGAGGA AAACAATCCT
      961 GAAGAGCAAG AAATGAGAGG CCAAAAGAAA CAGTACATCT AATGGGAAAA CCAACGTAAA
     1021 GCAGCAGAAA TAAACCCAGG TACACCAACA AATACAATAA GTATAAATGG ATTAGATGCA
     1081 CAAGCTAAAA GACAAAGACT ACCCCTTGGA AACTTTTATT ATGAAAATAA CTTCAGGTGT
     1141 ATAGAACATG GGAAGTACAT GAACAACATG GATATTCCTG CCATATAGAG TCATGTGTAC
     1201 TCTTCACACG AATGTTTGAT GAGGAGGCTA TGAAGGTCTA TTTTACATAG TATACGTTAC
     1261 ACAATGAAAT ACTAGTCACG TGCCAATGGG AACATACAGG GCTTATTTTG GGTATCAGAC
     1321 AGAGCTAGGC TCTCAGTTAC TTTTAGTCAT GTGATTTATG TGTGTAACTA ATTTATTCTC
     1381 TCAGTGAGGT CCTAGCACGG TGTGAAGCAG GTCGTTTTCT GGTTATTGTA TTTCTAAATA
     1441 TTTCTTGCAT AAACAAGTAA TGCTATCAGC AAATGGTTCA GTGCAGCGCT TTGCGGTTTG
     1501 GTAAACACTG AATGCAGAAT AGCTTTTATT TATGACAGTT ACTGAAAGCA TTCAGCGGAG
     1561 TGGCACGAAA TAAGCAAACA ATAATTGCCA GTTTATTATA TTTATAATTG TTATTTATGA
     1621 ACTGTCACAA GGCCTGGCAC ATATCACTAA CCCGTAAACA TTGTGTTTGT AAGAATAATA
     1681 AGTACTTTAT TATATTCAGG CTCAGTAGAG CCTGGCACCA CACGTGCGGG AAGAAAGTGG
     1741 AAGTTTATTC TTGTTAATTA TTATTATTAA GTAAAGCACT TAACAACAGT TCTCCCCGCA
     1801 GGCGCTTACT GAACAGTCTC ACTGGAGACC GCCCCTCCTC CCAAGCCTCG AGAGGCCACG
     1861 CCCCCTGTCT CGGAAGCTCC GCCCTCTACC GCCCGGTCTG TGCCTGCGCA GTGGCCCTGA
     1921 ACACCCTGCG CATGCGCAGT CTCCCTTTTG TCGCTGGAGC CGCTGGCCAC TGCCGGAGCC
     1981 CGGCATCTGC TACGTACGTG CGTACGTGCG TGCGTCGGGG CGTGCGTGGG TACGTCGTGC
     2041 GTGCCGTGAG CTCGCCCGGC ACCGCGGCCT CGCCCTCCGC CCCTGCGCCC CGCCACCCAG
     2101 GCCGCCGCCC CCCGCCCGCG CCGTCGCCCC CGACGGGGAG GACCGGATCC GCCACCATGG
     2161 ATTATGGAGG CGCCCTGAGT GCCGTTGGGC GCGAGCTGCT ATTTGTAACG AACCCAGTAG
     2221 TCGTCAATGG CTCTGTACTT GTGCCTGAGG ACCAGTGTTA CTGCGCGGGC TGGATTGAGT
     2281 CGCGTGGCAC AAACGGTGCC CAAACGGCGT CGAACGTGCT GCAATGGCTT GCTGCTGGCT
     2341 TCTCCATCCT ACTGCTTATG TTTTACGCCT ACCAAACATG GAAGTCAACC TGCGGCTGGG
     2401 AGGAGATCTA TGTGTGCGCT ATCGAGATGG TCAAGGTGAT TCTCGAGTTC TTCTTCGAGT
     2461 TTAAGAACCC GTCCATGCTG TATCTAGCCA CAGGCCACCG CGTCCAGTGG TTGCGTTACG
     2521 CCGAGTGGCT TCTCACCTGC CCGGTCATTT GCATTCACCT GTCAAACCTG ACGGGCTTGT
     2581 CCAACGACTA CAGCAGGCGC ACCATGGGTC TGCTTGTGTC TGATATTGGC ACAATTGTGT
     2641 GGGGCGCCAC TTCCGCCATG GCCACCGGAT ACGTCAAGGT CATCTTCTTC TGCCTGGGTC
     2701 TGTGTTATGG TGCTAACACG TTCTTTCACG CTGCCAAGGC CTACATCGAG GGTTACCACA
     2761 CCGTGCCGAA GGGCCGGTGT CGCCAGGTGG TGACTGGCAT GGCTTGGCTC TTCTTCGTAT
     2821 CATGGGGTAT GTTCCCCATC CTGTTCATCC TCGGCCCCGA GGGCTTCGGC GTCCTGAGCG
     2881 TGTACGGCTC CACCGTCGGC CACACCATCA TTGACCTGAT GTCGAAGAAC TGCTGGGGTC
     2941 TGCTCGGCCA CTACCTGCGC GTGCTGATCC ACGAGCATAT CCTCATCCAC GGCGACATTC
     3001 GCAAGACCAC CAAATTGAAC ATTGGTGGCA CTGAGATTGA GGTCGAGACG CTGGTGGAGG
     3061 ACGAGGCCGA GGCTGGCGCG GTACCCATGG TGAGCAAGGG CGAGGAGCTG TTCACCGGGG
     3121 TGGTGCCCAT CCTGGTCGAG CTGGACGGCG ACGTAAACGG CCACAAGTTC AGCGTGTCCG
     3181 GCGAGGGCGA GGGCGATGCC ACCTACGGCA AGCTGACCCT GAAGTTCATC TGCACCACCG
     3241 GCAAGCTGCC CGTGCCCTGG CCCACCCTCG TGACCACCCT GACCTACGGC GTGCAGTGCT
     3301 TCAGCCGCTA CCCCGACCAC ATGAAGCAGC ACGACTTCTT CAAGTCCGCC ATGCCCGAAG
     3361 GCTACGTCCA GGAGCGCACC ATCTTCTTCA AGGACGACGG CAACTACAAG ACCCGCGCCG
     3421 AGGTGAAGTT CGAGGGCGAC ACCCTGGTGA ACCGCATCGA GCTGAAGGGC ATCGACTTCA
     3481 AGGAGGACGG CAACATCCTG GGGCACAAGC TGGAGTACAA CTACAACAGC CACAACGTCT
     3541 ATATCATGGC CGACAAGCAG AAGAACGGCA TCAAGGTGAA CTTCAAGATC CGCCACAACA
     3601 TCGAGGACGG CAGCGTGCAG CTCGCCGACC ACTACCAGCA GAACACCCCC ATCGGCGACG
     3661 GCCCCGTGCT GCTGCCCGAC AACCACTACC TGAGCACCCA GTCCGCCCTG AGCAAAGACC
     3721 CCAACGAGAA GCGCGATCAC ATGGTCCTGC TGGAGTTCGT GACCGCCGCC GGGATCACTC
     3781 TCGGCATGGA CGAGCTGTAC AAGTGATAAG AATTCGATAT CAAGCTTATC GATAATCAAC
     3841 CTCTGGATTA CAAAATTTGT GAAAGATTGA CTGGTATTCT TAACTATGTT GCTCCTTTTA
     3901 CGCTATGTGG ATACGCTGCT TTAATGCCTT TGTATCATGC TATTGCTTCC CGTATGGCTT
     3961 TCATTTTCTC CTCCTTGTAT AAATCCTGGT TGCTGTCTCT TTATGAGGAG TTGTGGCCCG
     4021 TTGTCAGGCA ACGTGGCGTG GTGTGCACTG TGTTTGCTGA CGCAACCCCC ACTGGTTGGG
     4081 GCATTGCCAC CACCTGTCAG CTCCTTTCCG GGACTTTCGC TTTCCCCCTC CCTATTGCCA
     4141 CGGCGGAACT CATCGCCGCC TGCCTTGCCC GCTGCTGGAC AGGGGCTCGG CTGTTGGGCA
     4201 CTGACAATTC CGTGGTGTTG TCGGGGAAAT CATCGTCCTT TCCTTGGCTG CTCGCCTATG
     4261 TTGCCACCTG GATTCTGCGC GGGACGTCCT TCTGCTACGT CCCTTCGGCC CTCAATCCAG
     4321 CGGACCTTCC TTCCCGCGGC CTGCTGCCGG CTCTGCGGCC TCTTCCGCGT CTTCGCCTTC
     4381 GCCCTCAGAC GAGTCGGATC TCCCTTTGGG CCGCCTCCCC GCATCGATAC CGAGCGCTGC
     4441 TCGAGAGATC TACGGGTGGC ATCCCTGTGA CCCCTCCCCA GTGCCTCTCC TGGCCCTGGA
     4501 AGTTGCCACT CCAGTGCCCA CCAGCCTTGT CCTAATAAAA TTAAGTTGCA TCATTTTGTC
     4561 TGACTAGGTG TCCTTCTATA ATATTATGGG GTGGAGGGGG GTGGTATGGA GCAAGGGGCA
     4621 AGTTGGGAAG ACAACCTGTA GGGCCTGCGG GGTCTATTGG GAACCAAGCT GGAGTGCAGT
     4681 GGCACAATCT TGGCTCACTG CAATCTCCGC CTCCTGGGTT CAAGCGATTC TCCTGCCTCA
     4741 GCCTCCCGAG TTGTTGGGAT TCCAGGCATG CATGACCAGG CTCAGCTAAT TTTTGTTTTT
     4801 TTGGTAGAGA CGGGGTTTCA CCATATTGGC CAGGCTGGTC TCCAACTCCT AATCTCAGGT
     4861 GATCTACCCA CCTTGGCCTC CCAAATTGCT GGGATTACAG GCGTGAACCA CTGCTCCCTT
     4921 CCCTGTCCTT CTGATTTTGT AGGTAACCAC GTGCGGACCG AGCGGCCGCA GGAACCCCTA
     4981 GTGATGGAGT TGGCCACTCC CTCTCTGCGC GCTCGCTCGC TCACTGAGGC CGGGCGACCA
     5041 AAGGTCGCCC GACGCCCGGG CTTTGCCCGG GCGGCCTCAG TGAGCGAGCG AGCGCGCAGC
     5101 TGCCTGCAGG GGCGCCTGAT GCGGTATTTT CTCCTTACGC ATCTGTGCGG TATTTCACAC
     5161 CGCATANNNN NNNNNNNNNN NNNNNNNNNN NNNNNNNNNN NNNNNNNNNN NNNNNNNNNN
     5221 NNNNNNNNNN NNNNNNNNNN NNNNNNNNNN NNNNNNNNNN NNNNNNNNNN NNNNNNNNNN
     5281 NNNNNNNNNN NNNNNNNNNN NNNNNNNNCN NNNNNNNNNN NNNNNNNNNN NNNNNNNNNN
     5341 NNNNNNNNNN NNNNNNNNNN NNNNNNNNNN NNNNNNNNNN NNNNNNNNNN NNNNNNNNNN
     5401 NNNNNNNNNN NNNNNNNNNN NNNNNNNNNN NNNNNNNNNN NNNNNNNNNN CCTTTGACGT
     5461 TGGAGTCCAC GTTCTTTNNN NNNNNNNNNN NNNNNNNNNN NNNNNNNNNN NNNNACCCTA
     5521 TCTCGGGCTA TTCTTTTGAT TTATAAGGGA TTTTGCCGAT TTCGGCCTAT TGGTTAAAAA
     5581 ATGAGCTGAT TTAACAAAAA TTTAACGCGA ATTTTAACAA AATATTAACG TTTACAATTT
     5641 TATGGTGCAC TCTCAGTACA ATCTGCTCTG ATGCCGCATA GTTAAGCCAG CCCCGACACC
     5701 CGCCAACACC CGCTGACGCG CCCTGACGGG CTTGTCTGCT CCCGGCATCC GCTTACAGAC
     5761 AAGCTGTGAC CGTCTCCGGG AGCTGCATGT GTCAGAGGTT TTCACCGTCA TCACCGAAAC
     5821 GCGCGAGACG AAAGGGCCTC GTGATACGCC TATTTTTATA GGTTAATGTC ATGATAATAA
     5881 TGGTTTCTTA GACGTCAGGT GGCACTTTTC GGGGAAATGT GCGCGGAACC CCTATTTGTT
     5941 TATTTTTCTA AATACATTCA AATATGTATC CGCTCATGAG ACAATAACCC TGATAAATGC
     6001 TTCAATAATA TTGAAAAAGG AAGAGTATGA GTATTCAACA TTTCCGTGTC GCCCTTATTC
     6061 CCTTTTTTGC GGCATTTTGC CTTCCTGTTT TTGCTCACCC AGAAACGCTG GTGAAAGTAA
     6121 AAGATGCTGA AGATCAGTTG GGTGCACGAG TGGGTTACAT CGAACTGGAT CTCAACAGCG
     6181 GTAAGATCCT TGAGAGTTTT CGCCCCGAAG AACGTTTTCC AATGATGAGC ACTTTTAAAG
     6241 TTCTGCTATG TGGCGCGGTA TTATCCCGTA TTGACGCCGG GCAAGAGCAA CTCGGTCGCC
     6301 GCATACACTA TTCTCAGAAT GACTTGGTTG AGTACTCACC AGTCACAGAA AAGCATCTTA
     6361 CGGATGGCAT GACAGTAAGA GAATTATGCA GTGCTGCCAT AACCATGAGT GATAACACTG
     6421 CGGCCAACTT ACTTCTGACA ACGATCGGAG GACCGAAGGA GCTAACCGCT TTTTTGCACA
     6481 ACATGGGGGA TCATGTAACT CGCCTTGATC GTTGGGAACC GGAGCTGAAT GAAGCCATAC
     6541 CAAACGACGA GCGTGACACC ACGATGCCTG TAGCAATGGC AACAACGTTG CGCAAACTAT
     6601 TAACTGGCGA ACTACTTACT CTAGCTTCCC GGCAACAATT AATAGACTGG ATGGAGGCGG
     6661 ATAAAGTTGC AGGACCACTT CTGCGCTCGG CCCTTCCGGC TGGCTGGTTT ATTGCTGATA
     6721 AATCTGGAGC CGGTGAGCGT GGGTCTCGCG GTATCATTGC AGCACTGGGG CCAGATGGTA
     6781 AGCCCTCCCG TATCGTAGTT ATCTACACGA CGGGGAGTCA GGCAACTATG GATGAACGAA
     6841 ATAGACAGAT CGCTGAGATA GGTGCCTCAC TGATTAAGCA TTGGTAACTG TCAGACCAAG
     6901 TTTACTCATA TATACTTTAG ATTGATTTAA AACTTCATTT TTAATTTAAA AGGATCTAGG
     6961 TGAAGATCCT TTTTGATAAT CTCATGACCA AAATCCCTTA ACGTGAGTTT TCGTTCCACT
     7021 GAGCGTCAGA CCCCGTAGAA AAGATCAAAG GATCTTCTTG AGATCCTTTT TTTCTGCGCG
     7081 TAATCTGCTG CTTGCAAACA AAAAAACCAC CGCTACCAGC GGTGGTTTGT TTGCCGGATC
     7141 AAGAGCTACC AACTCTTTTT CCGAAGGTAA CTGGCTTCAG CAGAGCGCAG ATACCAAATA
     7201 CTGTCCTTCT AGTGTAGCCG TAGTTAGGCC ACCACTTCAA GAACTCTGTA GCACCGCCTA
     7261 CATACCTCGC TCTGCTAATC CTGTTACCAG TGGCTGCTGC CAGTGGCGAT AAGTCGTGTC
     7321 TTACCGGGTT GGACTCAAGA CGATAGTTAC CGGATAAGGC GCAGCGGTCG GGCTGAACGG
     7381 GGGGTTCGTG CACACAGCCC AGCTTGGAGC GAACGACCTA CACCGAACTG AGATACCTAC
     7441 AGCGTGAGCT ATGAGAAAGC GCCACGCTTC CCGAAGGGAG AAAGGCGGAC AGGTATCCGG
     7501 TAAGCGGCAG GGTCGGAACA GGAGAGCGCA CGAGGGAGCT TCCAGGGGGA AACGCCTGGT
     7561 ATCTTTATAG TCCTGTCGGG TTTCGCCACC TCTGACTTGA GCGTCGATTT TTGTGATGCT
     7621 CGTCAGGGGG GCGGAGCCTA TGGAAAAACG CCAGCAACGC GGCCTTTTTA CGGTTCCTGG
     7681 CCTTTTGCTG GCCTTTTGCT CACATGT
//
