>Addgene plasmid #125915 | 127_pAAV-ProA32-CatCh-GFP-WPRE | addgene full sequence | sequence record 257155 | Addgene NGS Result
CCTGCAGGCAGCTGCGCGCTCGCTCGCTCACTGAGGCCGCCCGGGCGTCGGGCGACCTTTGGTCGCCCGG
CCTCAGTGAGCGAGCGAGCGCGCAGAGAGGGAGTGGCCAACTCCATCACTAGGGGTTCCTGCGGCCGCAC
GCGTACTTGAGGCCACCCTGGTCTCTATATCGTGAGTTCCAGCTAGCCAGTGCTACATAGTGAGCCCCTA
CTTCAAAGACAAAATAGAATTAGAGACTAAGTTGACAGCTCAGCTGGTAGTGCTTGGTTATCATGCAGCC
TTGGACCAACTTCAGCCCTGCATGCACTGGGTATGAAAGCTAACACCTGAAATTCCTCATTGGAGAGGTG
GAGGCAGGAGAATGAAGGCTATCCTCGGCTACAGAGTGACCTCAAGGTCAGATTGGAATATAAGAGATCC
TGTCTCAAAAACAAAGCAAACAAGCAACAACGGAAAGAATAAAAGTAAGAAAAATATTGACTGAAAAGCT
TTGAGCTTGATGAAAGATTCTCAATCAGCAAATTTAGAAAGCCCAAAGAGTTCAAAGTACAACAAACGCA
GAGACAGTGTGGCAAAACACAGAGCAGAGTGGGCGCACGCCTTTAATCCCAGCACTCGGGAGGCAGAGGC
AGGCAGATTTCTGAGTTCGAAGCCAGCCTGGTCTACAGAGTGAGTTCCAGGACAGTCAGGGCTACACAGA
GAAACCCTGTCTCAAAAAACCAAAAAACCAAAACCAAAAACAAAACAAAACAAAACAAAACTAGACTGAG
GGAAACCTGAGTTTCCTTTAAAAGCACAAGGCGTATAATGGAGCAGTGGGTGACTATGATGAACTGAAGC
CCTAAAATCTCAAGAAAGCAGAACAAAATGTCATAAAAGCTAGACTTTCATAGATTCAGTACACATGAAG
CAGTAGTAGCAGAACACAAGGAAAGAACAGATGGAGAGGAAAACAATCCTGAAGAGCAAGAAATGAGAGG
CCAAAAGAAACAGTACATCTAATGGGAAAACCAACGTAAAGCAGCAGAAATAAACCCAGGTACACCAACA
AATACAATAAGTATAAATGGATTAGATGCACAAGCTAAAAGACAAAGACTACCCCTTGGAAACTTTTATT
ATGAAAATAACTTCAGGTGTATAGAACATGGGAAGTACATGAACAACATGGATATTCCTGCCATATAGAG
TCATGTGTACTCTTCACACGAATGTTTGATGAGGAGGCTATGAAGGTCTATTTTACATAGTATACGTTAC
ACAATGAAATACTAGTCACGTGCCAATGGGAACATACAGGGCTTATTTTGGGTATCAGACAGAGCTAGGC
TCTCAGTTACTTTTAGTCATGTGATTTATGTGTGTAACTAATTTATTCTCTCAGTGAGGTCCTAGCACGG
TGTGAAGCAGGTCGTTTTCTGGTTATTGTATTTCTAAATATTTCTTGCATAAACAAGTAATGCTATCAGC
AAATGGTTCAGTGCAGCGCTTTGCGGTTTGGTAAACACTGAATGCAGAATAGCTTTTATTTATGACAGTT
ACTGAAAGCATTCAGCGGAGTGGCACGAAATAAGCAAACAATAATTGCCAGTTTATTATATTTATAATTG
TTATTTATGAACTGTCACAAGGCCTGGCACATATCACTAACCCGTAAACATTGTGTTTGTAAGAATAATA
AGTACTTTATTATATTCAGGCTCAGTAGAGCCTGGCACCACACGTGCGGGAAGAAAGTGGAAGTTTATTC
TTGTTAATTATTATTATTAAGTAAAGCACTTAACAACAGTTCTCCCCGCAGGCGCTTACTGAACAGTCTC
ACTGGAGACCGCCCCTCCTCCCAAGCCTCGAGAGGCCACGCCCCCTGTCTCGGAAGCTCCGCCCTCTACC
GCCCGGTCTGTGCCTGCGCAGTGGCCCTGAACACCCTGCGCATGCGCAGTCTCCCTTTTGTCGCTGGAGC
CGCTGGCCACTGCCGGAGCCCGGCATCTGCTACGTACGTGCGTACGTGCGTGCGTCGGGGCGTGCGTGGG
TACGTCGTGCGTGCCGTGAGCTCGCCCGGCACCGCGGCCTCGCCCTCCGCCCCTGCGCCCCGCCACCCAG
GCCGCCGCCCCCCGCCCGCGCCGTCGCCCCCGACGGGGAGGACCGGATCCGCCACCATGGATTATGGAGG
CGCCCTGAGTGCCGTTGGGCGCGAGCTGCTATTTGTAACGAACCCAGTAGTCGTCAATGGCTCTGTACTT
GTGCCTGAGGACCAGTGTTACTGCGCGGGCTGGATTGAGTCGCGTGGCACAAACGGTGCCCAAACGGCGT
CGAACGTGCTGCAATGGCTTGCTGCTGGCTTCTCCATCCTACTGCTTATGTTTTACGCCTACCAAACATG
GAAGTCAACCTGCGGCTGGGAGGAGATCTATGTGTGCGCTATCGAGATGGTCAAGGTGATTCTCGAGTTC
TTCTTCGAGTTTAAGAACCCGTCCATGCTGTATCTAGCCACAGGCCACCGCGTCCAGTGGTTGCGTTACG
CCGAGTGGCTTCTCACCTGCCCGGTCATTTGCATTCACCTGTCAAACCTGACGGGCTTGTCCAACGACTA
CAGCAGGCGCACCATGGGTCTGCTTGTGTCTGATATTGGCACAATTGTGTGGGGCGCCACTTCCGCCATG
GCCACCGGATACGTCAAGGTCATCTTCTTCTGCCTGGGTCTGTGTTATGGTGCTAACACGTTCTTTCACG
CTGCCAAGGCCTACATCGAGGGTTACCACACCGTGCCGAAGGGCCGGTGTCGCCAGGTGGTGACTGGCAT
GGCTTGGCTCTTCTTCGTATCATGGGGTATGTTCCCCATCCTGTTCATCCTCGGCCCCGAGGGCTTCGGC
GTCCTGAGCGTGTACGGCTCCACCGTCGGCCACACCATCATTGACCTGATGTCGAAGAACTGCTGGGGTC
TGCTCGGCCACTACCTGCGCGTGCTGATCCACGAGCATATCCTCATCCACGGCGACATTCGCAAGACCAC
CAAATTGAACATTGGTGGCACTGAGATTGAGGTCGAGACGCTGGTGGAGGACGAGGCCGAGGCTGGCGCG
GTACCCATGGTGAGCAAGGGCGAGGAGCTGTTCACCGGGGTGGTGCCCATCCTGGTCGAGCTGGACGGCG
ACGTAAACGGCCACAAGTTCAGCGTGTCCGGCGAGGGCGAGGGCGATGCCACCTACGGCAAGCTGACCCT
GAAGTTCATCTGCACCACCGGCAAGCTGCCCGTGCCCTGGCCCACCCTCGTGACCACCCTGACCTACGGC
GTGCAGTGCTTCAGCCGCTACCCCGACCACATGAAGCAGCACGACTTCTTCAAGTCCGCCATGCCCGAAG
GCTACGTCCAGGAGCGCACCATCTTCTTCAAGGACGACGGCAACTACAAGACCCGCGCCGAGGTGAAGTT
CGAGGGCGACACCCTGGTGAACCGCATCGAGCTGAAGGGCATCGACTTCAAGGAGGACGGCAACATCCTG
GGGCACAAGCTGGAGTACAACTACAACAGCCACAACGTCTATATCATGGCCGACAAGCAGAAGAACGGCA
TCAAGGTGAACTTCAAGATCCGCCACAACATCGAGGACGGCAGCGTGCAGCTCGCCGACCACTACCAGCA
GAACACCCCCATCGGCGACGGCCCCGTGCTGCTGCCCGACAACCACTACCTGAGCACCCAGTCCGCCCTG
AGCAAAGACCCCAACGAGAAGCGCGATCACATGGTCCTGCTGGAGTTCGTGACCGCCGCCGGGATCACTC
TCGGCATGGACGAGCTGTACAAGTGATAAGAATTCGATATCAAGCTTATCGATAATCAACCTCTGGATTA
CAAAATTTGTGAAAGATTGACTGGTATTCTTAACTATGTTGCTCCTTTTACGCTATGTGGATACGCTGCT
TTAATGCCTTTGTATCATGCTATTGCTTCCCGTATGGCTTTCATTTTCTCCTCCTTGTATAAATCCTGGT
TGCTGTCTCTTTATGAGGAGTTGTGGCCCGTTGTCAGGCAACGTGGCGTGGTGTGCACTGTGTTTGCTGA
CGCAACCCCCACTGGTTGGGGCATTGCCACCACCTGTCAGCTCCTTTCCGGGACTTTCGCTTTCCCCCTC
CCTATTGCCACGGCGGAACTCATCGCCGCCTGCCTTGCCCGCTGCTGGACAGGGGCTCGGCTGTTGGGCA
CTGACAATTCCGTGGTGTTGTCGGGGAAATCATCGTCCTTTCCTTGGCTGCTCGCCTATGTTGCCACCTG
GATTCTGCGCGGGACGTCCTTCTGCTACGTCCCTTCGGCCCTCAATCCAGCGGACCTTCCTTCCCGCGGC
CTGCTGCCGGCTCTGCGGCCTCTTCCGCGTCTTCGCCTTCGCCCTCAGACGAGTCGGATCTCCCTTTGGG
CCGCCTCCCCGCATCGATACCGAGCGCTGCTCGAGAGATCTACGGGTGGCATCCCTGTGACCCCTCCCCA
GTGCCTCTCCTGGCCCTGGAAGTTGCCACTCCAGTGCCCACCAGCCTTGTCCTAATAAAATTAAGTTGCA
TCATTTTGTCTGACTAGGTGTCCTTCTATAATATTATGGGGTGGAGGGGGGTGGTATGGAGCAAGGGGCA
AGTTGGGAAGACAACCTGTAGGGCCTGCGGGGTCTATTGGGAACCAAGCTGGAGTGCAGTGGCACAATCT
TGGCTCACTGCAATCTCCGCCTCCTGGGTTCAAGCGATTCTCCTGCCTCAGCCTCCCGAGTTGTTGGGAT
TCCAGGCATGCATGACCAGGCTCAGCTAATTTTTGTTTTTTTGGTAGAGACGGGGTTTCACCATATTGGC
CAGGCTGGTCTCCAACTCCTAATCTCAGGTGATCTACCCACCTTGGCCTCCCAAATTGCTGGGATTACAG
GCGTGAACCACTGCTCCCTTCCCTGTCCTTCTGATTTTGTAGGTAACCACGTGCGGACCGAGCGGCCGCA
GGAACCCCTAGTGATGGAGTTGGCCACTCCCTCTCTGCGCGCTCGCTCGCTCACTGAGGCCGGGCGACCA
AAGGTCGCCCGACGCCCGGGCTTTGCCCGGGCGGCCTCAGTGAGCGAGCGAGCGCGCAGCTGCCTGCAGG
GGCGCCTGATGCGGTATTTTCTCCTTACGCATCTGTGCGGTATTTCACACCGCATA
[95 nt withheld, positions 5167-5261]
T
[46 nt withheld, positions 5263-5308]
C
[141 nt withheld, positions 5310-5450]
CCTTTGACGTTGGAGTCCACGTTCTTT
[37 nt withheld, positions 5478-5514]
ACTCTATCTCGGGCTATTCTTTTGATTTATAAGGGATTTTGCCGATTTCGGTCTATTGGTTAAAAAATGA
GCTGATTTAACAAAAATTTAACGCGAATTTTAACAAAATATTAACGTTTACAATTTTATGGTGCACTCTC
AGTACAATCTGCTCTGATGCCGCATAGTTAAGCCAGCCCCGACACCCGCCAACACCCGCTGACGCGCCCT
GACGGGCTTGTCTGCTCCCGGCATCCGCTTACAGACAAGCTGTGACCGTCTCCGGGAGCTGCATGTGTCA
GAGGTTTTCACCGTCATCACCGAAACGCGCGAGACGAAAGGGCCTCGTGATACGCCTATTTTTATAGGTT
AATGTCATGATAATAATGGTTTCTTAGACGTCAGGTGGCACTTTTCGGGGAAATGTGCGCGGAACCCCTA
TTTGTTTATTTTTCTAAATACATTCAAATATGTATCCGCTCATGAGACAATAACCCTGATAAATGCTTCA
ATAATATTGAAAAAGGAAGAGTATGAGTATTCAACATTTCCGTGTCGCCCTTATTCCCTTTTTTGCGGCA
TTTTGCCTTCCTGTTTTTGCTCACCCAGAAACGCTGGTGAAAGTAAAAGATGCTGAAGATCAGTTGGGTG
CACGAGTGGGTTACATCGAACTGGATCTCAACAGCGGTAAGATCCTTGAGAGTTTTCGCCCCGAAGAACG
TTTTCCAATGATGAGCACTTTTAAAGTTCTGCTATGTGGCGCGGTATTATCCCGTATTGACGCCGGGCAA
GAGCAACTCGGTCGCCGCATACACTATTCTCAGAATGACTTGGTTGAGTACTCACCAGTCACAGAAAAGC
ATCTTACGGATGGCATGACAGTAAGAGAATTATGCAGTGCTGCCATAACCATGAGTGATAACACTGCGGC
CAACTTACTTCTGACAACGATCGGAGGACCGAAGGAGCTAACCGCTTTTTTGCACAACATGGGGGATCAT
GTAACTCGCCTTGATCGTTGGGAACCGGAGCTGAATGAAGCCATACCAAACGACGAGCGTGACACCACGA
TGCCTGTAGCAATGGCAACAACGTTGCGCAAACTATTAACTGGCGAACTACTTACTCTAGCTTCCCGGCA
ACAATTAATAGACTGGATGGAGGCGGATAAAGTTGCAGGACCACTTCTGCGCTCGGCCCTTCCGGCTGGC
TGGTTTATTGCTGATAAATCTGGAGCCGGTGAGCGTGGGTCTCGCGGTATCATTGCAGCACTGGGGCCAG
ATGGTAAGCCCTCCCGTATCGTAGTTATCTACACGACGGGGAGTCAGGCAACTATGGATGAACGAAATAG
ACAGATCGCTGAGATAGGTGCCTCACTGATTAAGCATTGGTAACTGTCAGACCAAGTTTACTCATATATA
CTTTAGATTGATTTAAAACTTCATTTTTAATTTAAAAGGATCTAGGTGAAGATCCTTTTTGATAATCTCA
TGACCAAAATCCCTTAACGTGAGTTTTCGTTCCACTGAGCGTCAGACCCCGTAGAAAAGATCAAAGGATC
TTCTTGAGATCCTTTTTTTCTGCGCGTAATCTGCTGCTTGCAAACAAAAAAACCACCGCTACCAGCGGTG
GTTTGTTTGCCGGATCAAGAGCTACCAACTCTTTTTCCGAAGGTAACTGGCTTCAGCAGAGCGCAGATAC
CAAATACTGTTCTTCTAGTGTAGCCGTAGTTAGGCCACCACTTCAAGAACTCTGTAGCACCGCCTACATA
CCTCGCTCTGCTAATCCTGTTACCAGTGGCTGCTGCCAGTGGCGATAAGTCGTGTCTTACCGGGTTGGAC
TCAAGACGATAGTTACCGGATAAGGCGCAGCGGTCGGGCTGAACGGGGGGTTCGTGCACACAGCCCAGCT
TGGAGCGAACGACCTACACCGAACTGAGATACCTACAGCGTGAGCTATGAGAAAGCGCCACGCTTCCCGA
AGGGAGAAAGGCGGACAGGTATCCGGTAAGCGGCAGGGTCGGAACAGGAGAGCGCACGAGGGAGCTTCCA
GGGGGAAACGCCTGGTATCTTTATAGTCCTGTCGGGTTTCGCCACCTCTGACTTGAGCGTCGATTTTTGT
GATGCTCGTCAGGGGGGCGGAGCCTATGGAAAAACGCCAGCAACGCGGCCTTTTTACGGTTCCTGGCCTT
TTGCTGGCCTTTTGCTCACATGT
Features (pLannotate 1.2.2; 16 found; start..end, strand, type, name):
     12..39      +  repeat_region  AAV2 ITR (fragment): inverted terminal repeat of adeno-associated virus serotype 2 inverted
     68..95      +  repeat_region  AAV2 ITR (fragment): inverted terminal repeat of adeno-associated virus serotype 2 inverted
    737..759     +  misc_feature   pause site (fragment): RNA polymerase II transcriptional pause signal from the human α2 globin gene
   2157..3082    +  CDS            ChR2 (fragment): N-terminal fragment of channelrhodopsin-2 from the alga Chlamydomonas reinhardtii (Nagel et al., 2003) blue light-activated cation channel
   3087..3803    +  CDS            EGFP: EGFP is a basic (constitutively fluorescent) green fluorescent protein published in 1996, derived from Aequorea victoria. It is reported to be a rapidly-maturing weak dimer with moderate acid sensitivity.
   3810..3834    +  misc_feature   MCS (fragment): pBluescript multiple cloning site
   3834..4422    +  misc_feature   WPRE: woodchuck hepatitis virus posttranscriptional regulatory element
   4454..4930    +  polyA_signal   hGH poly(A) signal: human growth hormone polyadenylation signal
   4970..5110    +  repeat_region  AAV2 ITR: inverted terminal repeat of adeno-associated virus serotype 2 inverted
   5115..5166    -  misc_feature   bom (fragment): basis of mobility region from pBR322
   5185..5640    +  rep_origin     f1 ori (sequence partly withheld): f1 bacteriophage origin of replication; arrow indicates direction of (+) strand synthesis
   5641..5690    -  misc_feature   bom (fragment): basis of mobility region from pBR322
   5792..5827    -  CDS            rop (fragment): Rop protein, which maintains plasmids at low copy number; rop
   5922..6026    +  promoter       AmpR promoter: bla
   6027..6887    +  CDS            AmpR: β-lactamase; bla; confers resistance to ampicillin, carbenicillin, and related antibiotics
   7058..7646    +  rep_origin     ori: high-copy-number ColE1/pMB1/pBR322/pUC origin of replication
