[The description below was written by a language model from this plasmid's Addgene catalogue record, the feature table of its GenBank file and pLannotate feature annotations shown in this document.]
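Description:
127_pAAV-ProA32-CatCh-GFP-WPRE is a 7.7 kb AAV transfer plasmid built on a pAAV backbone, in which the expression cassette is flanked by AAV2 inverted terminal repeats so that it can be packaged into recombinant AAV particles. In bacteria it is maintained through a high-copy pUC-type origin and selected with ampicillin via the β-lactamase gene. An f1 phage origin is also present in the backbone. The automated annotation detects only fragments of the left ITR, whereas the depositor's map marks a complete left ITR of about 130 bp.

The payload is driven by ProA32, a synthetic promoter of roughly 2 kb that the GenBank map labels synP127. According to that map, it was inserted between MluI and BamHI sites in place of the EF1a promoter of a parental pAAV-EF1a-Chr2d-EGFP vector. Downstream lies CatCh, the L132C variant of the N-terminal channelrhodopsin-2 fragment from Chlamydomonas reinhardtii, a blue-light-gated cation channel. It is labelled Chr2d in the map and is immediately followed by, and catalogued as fused to, EGFP, so expressing cells can be both optically stimulated and identified by fluorescence. A WPRE follows the coding region to enhance transcript stability and expression, and the human growth hormone polyadenylation signal terminates the message ahead of the right ITR.

The plasmid belongs to a collection of synthetic-promoter AAVs intended to restrict transgene expression to particular neuronal and glial cell types in the retina of mice, non-human primates and humans. The record does not state which cell type ProA32 targets.
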