Addgene plasmid #125915: 127_pAAV-ProA32-CatCh-GFP-WPRE
Purpose: Targeting expression to neuronal and glial cell types in mice, non-human primates, and human retina
Depositing lab: Botond Roska. Depositing organization: Friedrich Miescher Institute for Biomedical Research. Publication: Targeting neuronal and glial cell types with synthetic promoter AAVs in mice, non-human primates and humans. Juttner J, Szabo A, Gross-Scherf B, Morikawa RK, Rompani SB, Hantz P, Szikra T, Esposti F, Cowan CS, Bharioke A, Patino-Alvarez CP, Keles O, Kusnyerik A, Azoulay T, Hartl D, Krebs AR, Schubeler D, Hajdu RI, Lukats A, Nemeth J, Nagy ZZ, Wu KC, Wu RH, Xiang L, Fang XL, Jin ZB, Goldblum D, Hasler PW, Scholl HPN, Krol J, Roska B. Nat Neurosci. 2019 Jul 8. pii: 10.1038/s41593-019-0431-2. doi: 10.1038/s41593-019-0431-2. PubMed 31285614.
Backbone
  Vector backbone: pAAV
  Vector type: AAV
Growth in bacteria
  Bacterial resistance: Ampicillin, 100 μg/mL
  Growth temperature: 37°C
  Growth strain: NEB Stable
  Copy number: High Copy
Gene/Insert
  Gene/Insert name: CatCh-GFP (alt name: ChR2(L132C)-EGFP)
  Species: Synthetic
  Promoter: ProA32
  Cloning method: Restriction Enzyme; 5′ cloning site Unknown (unknown if destroyed); 3′ cloning site Unknown (unknown if destroyed)
Terms and licenses: Academic/Nonprofit Terms; Industry Terms: Not Available to Industry
Depositor comments: Please visit https://www.biorxiv.org/content/early/2018/10/04/434720.full.pdf for BioRxiv preprint
How to cite: 127_pAAV-ProA32-CatCh-GFP-WPRE was a gift from Botond Roska (Addgene plasmid # 125915 ; http://n2t.net/addgene:125915 ; RRID:Addgene_125915)
